>Addgene plasmid #98942 | pcDNA3-CXCR4 | depositor full sequence | sequence record 181229 | pcDNA3-CXCR4 sequence 6412 bps
GACGGATCGGGAGATCTCCCGATCCCCTATGGTGCACTCTCAGTACAATCTGCTCTGATGCCGCATAGTT
AAGCCAGTATCTGCTCCCTGCTTGTGTGTTGGAGGTCGCTGAGTAGTGCGCGAGCAAAATTTAAGCTACA
ACAAGGCAAGGCTTGACCGACAATTGCATGAAGAATCTGCTTAGGGTTAGGCGTTTTGCGCTGCTTCGCG
ATGTACGGGCCAGATATACGCGTTGACATTGATTATTGACTAGTTATTAATAGTAATCAATTACGGGGTC
ATTAGTTCATAGCCCATATATGGAGTTCCGCGTTACATAACTTACGGTAAATGGCCCGCCTGGCTGACCG
CCCAACGACCCCCGCCCATTGACGTCAATAATGACGTATGTTCCCATAGTAACGCCAATAGGGACTTTCC
ATTGACGTCAATGGGTGGAGTATTTACGGTAAACTGCCCACTTGGCAGTACATCAAGTGTATCATATGCC
AAGTACGCCCCCTATTGACGTCAATGACGGTAAATGGCCCGCCTGGCATTATGCCCAGTACATGACCTTA
TGGGACTTTCCTACTTGGCAGTACATCTACGTATTAGTCATCGCTATTACCATGGTGATGCGGTTTTGGC
AGTACATCAATGGGCGTGGATAGCGGTTTGACTCACGGGGATTTCCAAGTCTCCACCCCATTGACGTCAA
TGGGAGTTTGTTTTGGCACCAAAATCAACGGGACTTTCCAAAATGTCGTAACAACTCCGCCCCATTGACG
CAAATGGGCGGTAGGCGTGTACGGTGGGAGGTCTATATAAGCAGAGCTCTCTGGCTAACTAGAGAACCCA
CTGCTTACTGGCTTATCGAAATTAATACGACTCACTATAGGGAGACCCAAGCTGGCTAGCGCCACCATGG
AGGGGATCAGTATATACACTTCAGATAACTACACCGAGGAAATGGGCTCAGGGGACTATGACTCCATGAA
GGAACCCTGTTTCCGTGAAGAAAATGCTAATTTCAATAAAATCTTCCTGCCCACCATCTACTCCATCATC
TTCTTAACTGGCATTGTGGGCAATGGATTGGTCATCCTGGTCATGGGTTACCAGAAGAAACTGAGAAGCA
TGACGGACAAGTACAGGCTGCACCTGTCAGTGGCCGACCTCCTCTTTGTCATCACGCTTCCCTTCTGGGC
AGTTGATGCCGTGGCAAACTGGTACTTTGGGAACTTCCTATGCAAGGCAGTCCATGTCATCTACACAGTC
AACCTCTACAGCAGTGTCCTCATCCTGGCCTTCATCAGTCTGGACCGCTACCTGGCCATCGTCCACGCCA
CCAACAGTCAGAGGCCAAGGAAGCTGTTGGCTGAAAAGGTGGTCTATGTTGGCGTCTGGATCCCTGCCCT
CCTGCTGACTATTCCCGACTTCATCTTTGCCAACGTCAGTGAGGCAGATGACAGATATATCTGTGACCGC
TTCTACCCCAATGACTTGTGGGTGGTTGTGTTCCAGTTTCAGCACATCATGGTTGGCCTTATCCTGCCTG
GTATTGTCATCCTGTCCTGCTATTGCATTATCATCTCCAAGCTGTCACACTCCAAGGGCCACCAGAAGCG
CAAGGCCCTCAAGACCACAGTCATCCTCATCCTGGCTTTCTTCGCCTGTTGGCTGCCTTACTACATTGGG
ATCAGCATCGACTCCTTCATCCTCCTGGAAATCATCAAGCAAGGGTGTGAGTTTGAGAACACTGTGCACA
AGTGGATTTCCATCACCGAGGCCCTAGCTTTCTTCCACTGTTGTCTGAACCCCATCCTCTATGCTTTCCT
TGGAGCCAAATTTAAAACCTCTGCCCAGCACGCACTCACCTCTGTGAGCAGAGGGTCCAGCCTCAAGATC
CTCTCCAAAGGAAAGCGAGGTGGACATTCATCTGTTTCCACTGAGTCTGAGTCTTCAAGTTTTCACTCCA
GCTAATAGCTCGAGTCTAGAGGGCCCGTTTAAACCCGCTGATCAGCCTCGACTGTGCCTTCTAGTTGCCA
GCCATCTGTTGTTTGCCCCTCCCCCGTGCCTTCCTTGACCCTGGAAGGTGCCACTCCCACTGTCCTTTCC
TAATAAAATGAGGAAATTGCATCGCATTGTCTGAGTAGGTGTCATTCTATTCTGGGGGGTGGGGTGGGGC
AGGACAGCAAGGGGGAGGATTGGGAAGACAATAGCAGGCATGCTGGGGATGCGGTGGGCTCTATGGCTTC
TGAGGCGGAAAGAACCAGCTGGGGCTCTAGGGGGTATCCCC
[124 nt withheld, positions 2282-2405]
C
[91 nt withheld, positions 2407-2497]
A
[49 nt withheld, positions 2499-2547]
CCTTTGACGTTGGAGTCCACGTTCTTT
[37 nt withheld, positions 2575-2611]
ACCCTATCTCGGTCTATTCTTTTGATTTATAAGGGATTTTGCCGATTTCGGCCTATTGGTTAAAAAATGA
GCTGATTTAACAAAAATTTAACGCGAATTAATTCTGTGGAATGTGTGTCAGTTAGGGTGTGGAAAGTCCC
CAGGCTCCCCAGCAGGCAGAAGTATGCAAAGCATGCATCTCAATTAGTCAGCAACCAGGTGTGGAAAGTC
CCCAGGCTCCCCAGCAGGCAGAAGTATGCAAAGCATGCATCTCAATTAGTCAGCAACCATAGTCCCGCCC
CTAACTCCGCCCATCCCGCCCCTAACTCCGCCCAGTTCCGCCCATTCTCCGCCCCATGGCTGACTAATTT
TTTTTATTTATGCAGAGGCCGAGGCCGCCTCTGCCTCTGAGCTATTCCAGAAGTAGTGAGGAGGCTTTTT
TGGAGGCCTAGGCTTTTGCAAAAAGCTCCCGGGAGCTTGTATATCCATTTTCGGATCTGATCAAGAGACA
GGATGAGGATCGTTTCGCATGATTGAACAAGATGGATTGCACGCAGGTTCTCCGGCCGCTTGGGTGGAGA
GGCTATTCGGCTATGACTGGGCACAACAGACAATCGGCTGCTCTGATGCCGCCGTGTTCCGGCTGTCAGC
GCAGGGGCGCCCGGTTCTTTTTGTCAAGACCGACCTGTCCGGTGCCCTGAATGAACTGCAGGACGAGGCA
GCGCGGCTATCGTGGCTGGCCACGACGGGCGTTCCTTGCGCAGCTGTGCTCGACGTTGTCACTGAAGCGG
GAAGGGACTGGCTGCTATTGGGCGAAGTGCCGGGGCAGGATCTCCTGTCATCTCACCTTGCTCCTGCCGA
GAAAGTATCCATCATGGCTGATGCAATGCGGCGGCTGCATACGCTTGATCCGGCTACCTGCCCATTCGAC
CACCAAGCGAAACATCGCATCGAGCGAGCACGTACTCGGATGGAAGCCGGTCTTGTCGATCAGGATGATC
TGGACGAAGAGCATCAGGGGCTCGCGCCAGCCGAACTGTTCGCCAGGCTCAAGGCGCGCATGCCCGACGG
CGAGGATCTCGTCGTGACCCATGGCGATGCCTGCTTGCCGAATATCATGGTGGAAAATGGCCGCTTTTCT
GGATTCATCGACTGTGGCCGGCTGGGTGTGGCGGACCGCTATCAGGACATAGCGTTGGCTACCCGTGATA
TTGCTGAAGAGCTTGGCGGCGAATGGGCTGACCGCTTCCTCGTGCTTTACGGTATCGCCGCTCCCGATTC
GCAGCGCATCGCCTTCTATCGCCTTCTTGACGAGTTCTTCTGAGCGGGACTCTGGGGTTCGAAATGACCG
ACCAAGCGACGCCCAACCTGCCATCACGAGATTTCGATTCCACCGCCGCCTTCTATGAAAGGTTGGGCTT
CGGAATCGTTTTCCGGGACGCCGGCTGGATGATCCTCCAGCGCGGGGATCTCATGCTGGAGTTCTTCGCC
CACCCCAACTTGTTTATTGCAGCTTATAATGGTTACAAATAAAGCAATAGCATCACAAATTTCACAAATA
AAGCATTTTTTTCACTGCATTCTAGTTGTGGTTTGTCCAAACTCATCAATGTATCTTATCATGTCTGTAT
ACCGTCGACCTCTAGCTAGAGCTTGGCGTAATCATGGTCATAGCTGTTTCCTGTGTGAAATTGTTATCCG
CTCACAATTCCACACAACATACGAGCCGGAAGCATAAAGTGTAAAGCCTGGGGTGCCTAATGAGTGAGCT
AACTCACATTAATTGCGTTGCGCTCACTGCCCGCTTTCCAGTCGGGAAACCTGTCGTGCCAGCTGCATTA
ATGAATCGGCCAACGCGCGGGGAGAGGCGGTTTGCGTATTGGGCGCTCTTCCGCTTCCTCGCTCACTGAC
TCGCTGCGCTCGGTCGTTCGGCTGCGGCGAGCGGTATCAGCTCACTCAAAGGCGGTAATACGGTTATCCA
CAGAATCAGGGGATAACGCAGGAAAGAACATGTGAGCAAAAGGCCAGCAAAAGGCCAGGAACCGTAAAAA
GGCCGCGTTGCTGGCGTTTTTCCATAGGCTCCGCCCCCCTGACGAGCATCACAAAAATCGACGCTCAAGT
CAGAGGTGGCGAAACCCGACAGGACTATAAAGATACCAGGCGTTTCCCCCTGGAAGCTCCCTCGTGCGCT
CTCCTGTTCCGACCCTGCCGCTTACCGGATACCTGTCCGCCTTTCTCCCTTCGGGAAGCGTGGCGCTTTC
TCATAGCTCACGCTGTAGGTATCTCAGTTCGGTGTAGGTCGTTCGCTCCAAGCTGGGCTGTGTGCACGAA
CCCCCCGTTCAGCCCGACCGCTGCGCCTTATCCGGTAACTATCGTCTTGAGTCCAACCCGGTAAGACACG
ACTTATCGCCACTGGCAGCAGCCACTGGTAACAGGATTAGCAGAGCGAGGTATGTAGGCGGTGCTACAGA
GTTCTTGAAGTGGTGGCCTAACTACGGCTACACTAGAAGAACAGTATTTGGTATCTGCGCTCTGCTGAAG
CCAGTTACCTTCGGAAAAAGAGTTGGTAGCTCTTGATCCGGCAAACAAACCACCGCTGGTAGCGGTTTTT
TTGTTTGCAAGCAGCAGATTACGCGCAGAAAAAAAGGATCTCAAGAAGATCCTTTGATCTTTTCTACGGG
GTCTGACGCTCAGTGGAACGAAAACTCACGTTAAGGGATTTTGGTCATGAGATTATCAAAAAGGATCTTC
ACCTAGATCCTTTTAAATTAAAAATGAAGTTTTAAATCAATCTAAAGTATATATGAGTAAACTTGGTCTG
ACAGTTACCAATGCTTAATCAGTGAGGCACCTATCTCAGCGATCTGTCTATTTCGTTCATCCATAGTTGC
CTGACTCCCCGTCGTGTAGATAACTACGATACGGGAGGGCTTACCATCTGGCCCCAGTGCTGCAATGATA
CCGCGAGACCCACGCTCACCGGCTCCAGATTTATCAGCAATAAACCAGCCAGCCGGAAGGGCCGAGCGCA
GAAGTGGTCCTGCAACTTTATCCGCCTCCATCCAGTCTATTAATTGTTGCCGGGAAGCTAGAGTAAGTAG
TTCGCCAGTTAATAGTTTGCGCAACGTTGTTGCCATTGCTACAGGCATCGTGGTGTCACGCTCGTCGTTT
GGTATGGCTTCATTCAGCTCCGGTTCCCAACGATCAAGGCGAGTTACATGATCCCCCATGTTGTGCAAAA
AAGCGGTTAGCTCCTTCGGTCCTCCGATCGTTGTCAGAAGTAAGTTGGCCGCAGTGTTATCACTCATGGT
TATGGCAGCACTGCATAATTCTCTTACTGTCATGCCATCCGTAAGATGCTTTTCTGTGACTGGTGAGTAC
TCAACCAAGTCATTCTGAGAATAGTGTATGCGGCGACCGAGTTGCTCTTGCCCGGCGTCAATACGGGATA
ATACCGCGCCACATAGCAGAACTTTAAAAGTGCTCATCATTGGAAAACGTTCTTCGGGGCGAAAACTCTC
AAGGATCTTACCGCTGTTGAGATCCAGTTCGATGTAACCCACTCGTGCACCCAACTGATCTTCAGCATCT
TTTACTTTCACCAGCGTTTCTGGGTGAGCAAAAACAGGAAGGCAAAATGCCGCAAAAAAGGGAATAAGGG
CGACACGGAAATGTTGAATACTCATACTCTTCCTTTTTCAATATTATTGAAGCATTTATCAGGGTTATTG
TCTCATGAGCGGATACATATTTGAATGTATTTAGAAAAATAAACAAATAGGGGTTCCGCGCACATTTCCC
CGAAAAGTGCCACCTGACGTC
Features (pLannotate 1.2.2; 20 found; start..end, strand, type, name):
     28..80      -  misc_feature   bom (fragment): basis of mobility region from pBR322
    235..614     +  enhancer       CMV enhancer: human cytomegalovirus immediate early enhancer
    615..818     +  promoter       CMV promoter: human cytomegalovirus (CMV) immediate early promoter
    814..847     +  LTR            5' LTR (truncated) (fragment): truncated 5' long terminal repeat (LTR) from HIV-1
    863..881     +  promoter       T7 promoter: promoter for bacteriophage T7 RNA polymerase
    907..1962    +  CDS            CXCR4: CXCR4_HUMAN - Experimental evidence at protein level: Swiss-Prot protein existence level 1. (Microbial infection) Acts as a coreceptor (CD4 being the primary receptor) for human immunodeficiency virus-1/HIV-1 X4 isolates and as a primary receptor for some HIV-2 isolates. Promotes Env- mediated fusion of the virus (PubMed:8849450, PubMed:8929542, PubMed:9427609, PubMed:10074122, PubMed:10756055). From Homo sapiens (Human).
   2012..2236    +  polyA_signal   bGH poly(A) signal: bovine growth hormone polyadenylation signal
   2240..2261    +  promoter       SV40 promoter (fragment): SV40 enhancer and early promoter
   2282..2710    +  rep_origin     f1 ori (sequence partly withheld): f1 bacteriophage origin of replication; arrow indicates direction of (+) strand synthesis
   2724..3053    +  promoter       SV40 promoter: SV40 enhancer and early promoter
   3120..3911    +  CDS            neo: KKA2_KLEPN - Also known as kan, nptII. Experimental evidence at protein level: Swiss-Prot protein existence level 1. Resistance to kanamycin, neomycin, paromomycin, ribostamycin, butirosin and gentamicin B. From Klebsiella pneumoniae.
   3935..4093    +  CDS            ble (fragment): BLE_KLEPN - Experimental evidence at protein level: Swiss-Prot protein existence level 1. Binding protein with a strong affinity to the bleomycin family of antibiotics. Binds to CL990; an antimitotic-antibiotic compound. From Klebsiella pneumoniae.
   4088..4209    +  polyA_signal   SV40 poly(A) signal: SV40 polyadenylation signal
   4282..4298    -  protein_bind   lac operator: The lac repressor binds to the lac operator to inhibit transcription in E. coli. This inhibition can be relieved by adding lactose or isopropyl-β-D-thiogalactopyranoside (IPTG). lac repressor encoded by lacI
   4306..4336    -  promoter       lac promoter: promoter for the E. coli lac operon
   4351..4372    -  protein_bind   CAP binding site: CAP binding activates transcription in the presence of cAMP. E. coli catabolite activator protein
   4385..4477    -  CDS            lacI (fragment): lac repressor; lacI; The lac repressor binds to the lac operator to inhibit transcription in E. coli. This inhibition can be relieved by adding lactose or isopropyl-β-D-thiogalactopyranoside (IPTG).
   4660..5245    -  rep_origin     ori: high-copy-number ColE1/pMB1/pBR322/pUC origin of replication
   5416..6276    -  CDS            AmpR: β-lactamase; bla; confers resistance to ampicillin, carbenicillin, and related antibiotics
   6277..6381    -  promoter       AmpR promoter: bla
