>Addgene plasmid #98942 | pcDNA3-CXCR4 | addgene full sequence | sequence record 193112 | Addgene NGS Result
GCCACCATGGAGGGGATCAGTATATACACTTCAGATAACTACACCGAGGAAATGGGCTCAGGGGACTATG
ACTCCATGAAGGAACCCTGTTTCCGTGAAGAAAATGCTAATTTCAATAAAATCTTCCTGCCCACCATCTA
CTCCATCATCTTCTTAACTGGCATTGTGGGCAATGGATTGGTCATCCTGGTCATGGGTTACCAGAAGAAA
CTGAGAAGCATGACGGACAAGTACAGGCTGCACCTGTCAGTGGCCGACCTCCTCTTTGTCATCACGCTTC
CCTTCTGGGCAGTTGATGCCGTGGCAAACTGGTACTTTGGGAACTTCCTATGCAAGGCAGTCCATGTCAT
CTACACAGTCAACCTCTACAGCAGTGTCCTCATCCTGGCCTTCATCAGTCTGGACCGCTACCTGGCCATC
GTCCACGCCACCAACAGTCAGAGGCCAAGGAAGCTGTTGGCTGAAAAGGTGGTCTATGTTGGCGTCTGGA
TCCCTGCCCTCCTGCTGACTATTCCCGACTTCATCTTTGCCAACGTCAGTGAGGCAGATGACAGATATAT
CTGTGACCGCTTCTACCCCAATGACTTGTGGGTGGTTGTGTTCCAGTTTCAGCACATCATGGTTGGCCTT
ATCCTGCCTGGTATTGTCATCCTGTCCTGCTATTGCATTATCATCTCCAAGCTGTCACACTCCAAGGGCC
ACCAGAAGCGCAAGGCCCTCAAGACCACAGTCATCCTCATCCTGGCTTTCTTCGCCTGTTGGCTGCCTTA
CTACATTGGGATCAGCATCGACTCCTTCATCCTCCTGGAAATCATCAAGCAAGGGTGTGAGTTTGAGAAC
ACTGTGCACAAGTGGATTTCCATCACCGAGGCCCTAGCTTTCTTCCACTGTTGTCTGAACCCCATCCTCT
ATGCTTTCCTTGGAGCCAAATTTAAAACCTCTGCCCAGCACGCACTCACCTCTGTGAGCAGAGGGTCCAG
CCTCAAGATCCTCTCCAAAGGAAAGCGAGGTGGACATTCATCTGTTTCCACTGAGTCTGAGTCTTCAAGT
TTTCACTCCAGCTAATAGCTCGAGTCTAGAGGGCCCGTTTAAACCCGCTGATCAGCCTCGACTGTGCCTT
CTAGTTGCCAGCCATCTGTTGTTTGCCCCTCCCCCGTGCCTTCCTTGACCCTGGAAGGTGCCACTCCCAC
TGTCCTTTCCTAATAAAATGAGGAAATTGCATCGCATTGTCTGAGTAGGTGTCATTCTATTCTGGGGGGT
GGGGTGGGGCAGGACAGCAAGGGGGAGGATTGGGAAGACAATAGCAGGCATGCTGGGGATGCGGTGGGCT
CTATGGCTTCTGAGGCGGAAAGAACCAGCTGGGGCTCTAGGGGGTATCCCC
[124 nt withheld, positions 1382-1505]
C
[91 nt withheld, positions 1507-1597]
A
[49 nt withheld, positions 1599-1647]
CCTTTGACGTTGGAGTCCACGTTCTTT
[37 nt withheld, positions 1675-1711]
ACCCTATCTCGGTCTATTCTTTTGATTTATAAGGGATTTTGCCGATTTCGGCCTATTGGTTAAAAAATGA
GCTGATTTAACAAAAATTTAACGCGAATTAATTCTGTGGAATGTGTGTCAGTTAGGGTGTGGAAAGTCCC
CAGGCTCCCCAGCAGGCAGAAGTATGCAAAGCATGCATCTCAATTAGTCAGCAACCAGGTGTGGAAAGTC
CCCAGGCTCCCCAGCAGGCAGAAGTATGCAAAGCATGCATCTCAATTAGTCAGCAACCATAGTCCCGCCC
CTAACTCCGCCCATCCCGCCCCTAACTCCGCCCAGTTCCGCCCATTCTCCGCCCCATGGCTGACTAATTT
TTTTTATTTATGCAGAGGCCGAGGCCGCCTCTGCCTCTGAGCTATTCCAGAAGTAGTGAGGAGGCTTTTT
TGGAGGCCTAGGCTTTTGCAAAAAGCTCCCGGGAGCTTGTATATCCATTTTCGGATCTGATCAAGAGACA
GGATGAGGATCGTTTCGCATGATTGAACAAGATGGATTGCACGCAGGTTCTCCGGCCGCTTGGGTGGAGA
GGCTATTCGGCTATGACTGGGCACAACAGACAATCGGCTGCTCTGATGCCGCCGTGTTCCGGCTGTCAGC
GCAGGGGCGCCCGGTTCTTTTTGTCAAGACCGACCTGTCCGGTGCCCTGAATGAACTGCAGGACGAGGCA
GCGCGGCTATCGTGGCTGGCCACGACGGGCGTTCCTTGCGCAGCTGTGCTCGACGTTGTCACTGAAGCGG
GAAGGGACTGGCTGCTATTGGGCGAAGTGCCGGGGCAGGATCTCCTGTCATCTCACCTTGCTCCTGCCGA
GAAAGTATCCATCATGGCTGATGCAATGCGGCGGCTGCATACGCTTGATCCGGCTACCTGCCCATTCGAC
CACCAAGCGAAACATCGCATCGAGCGAGCACGTACTCGGATGGAAGCCGGTCTTGTCGATCAGGATGATC
TGGACGAAGAGCATCAGGGGCTCGCGCCAGCCGAACTGTTCGCCAGGCTCAAGGCGCGCATGCCCGACGG
CGAGGATCTCGTCGTGACCCATGGCGATGCCTGCTTGCCGAATATCATGGTGGAAAATGGCCGCTTTTCT
GGATTCATCGACTGTGGCCGGCTGGGTGTGGCGGACCGCTATCAGGACATAGCGTTGGCTACCCGTGATA
TTGCTGAAGAGCTTGGCGGCGAATGGGCTGACCGCTTCCTCGTGCTTTACGGTATCGCCGCTCCCGATTC
GCAGCGCATCGCCTTCTATCGCCTTCTTGACGAGTTCTTCTGAGCGGGACTCTGGGGTTCGAAATGACCG
ACCAAGCGACGCCCAACCTGCCATCACGAGATTTCGATTCCACCGCCGCCTTCTATGAAAGGTTGGGCTT
CGGAATCGTTTTCCGGGACGCCGGCTGGATGATCCTCCAGCGCGGGGATCTCATGCTGGAGTTCTTCGCC
CACCCCAACTTGTTTATTGCAGCTTATAATGGTTACAAATAAAGCAATAGCATCACAAATTTCACAAATA
AAGCATTTTTTTCACTGCATTCTAGTTGTGGTTTGTCCAAACTCATCAATGTATCTTATCATGTCTGTAT
ACCGTCGACCTCTAGCTAGAGCTTGGCGTAATCATGGTCATAGCTGTTTCCTGTGTGAAATTGTTATCCG
CTCACAATTCCACACAACATACGAGCCGGAAGCATAAAGTGTAAAGCCTGGGGTGCCTAATGAGTGAGCT
AACTCACATTAATTGCGTTGCGCTCACTGCCCGCTTTCCAGTCGGGAAACCTGTCGTGCCAGCTGCATTA
ATGAATCGGCCAACGCGCGGGGAGAGGCGGTTTGCGTATTGGGCGCTCTTCCGCTTCCTCGCTCACTGAC
TCGCTGCGCTCGGTCGTTCGGCTGCGGCGAGCGGTATCAGCTCACTCAAAGGCGGTAATACGGTTATCCA
CAGAATCAGGGGATAACGCAGGAAAGAACATGTGAGCAAAAGGCCAGCAAAAGGCCAGGAACCGTAAAAA
GGCCGCGTTGCTGGCGTTTTTCCATAGGCTCCGCCCCCCTGACGAGCATCACAAAAATCGACGCTCAAGT
CAGAGGTGGCGAAACCCGACAGGACTATAAAGATACCAGGCGTTTCCCCCTGGAAGCTCCCTCGTGCGCT
CTCCTGTTCCGACCCTGCCGCTTACCGGATACCTGTCCGCCTTTCTCCCTTCGGGAAGCGTGGCGCTTTC
TCATAGCTCACGCTGTAGGTATCTCAGTTCGGTGTAGGTCGTTCGCTCCAAGCTGGGCTGTGTGCACGAA
CCCCCCGTTCAGCCCGACCGCTGCGCCTTATCCGGTAACTATCGTCTTGAGTCCAACCCGGTAAGACACG
ACTTATCGCCACTGGCAGCAGCCACTGGTAACAGGATTAGCAGAGCGAGGTATGTAGGCGGTGCTACAGA
GTTCTTGAAGTGGTGGCCTAACTACGGCTACACTAGAAGAACAGTATTTGGTATCTGCGCTCTGCTGAAG
CCAGTTACCTTCGGAAAAAGAGTTGGTAGCTCTTGATCCGGCAAACAAACCACCGCTGGTAGCGGTGGTT
TTTTTGTTTGCAAGCAGCAGATTACGCGCAGAAAAAAAGGATCTCAAGAAGATCCTTTGATCTTTTCTAC
GGGGTCTGACGCTCAGTGGAACGAAAACTCACGTTAAGGGATTTTGGTCATGAGATTATCAAAAAGGATC
TTCACCTAGATCCTTTTAAATTAAAAATGAAGTTTTAAATCAATCTAAAGTATATATGAGTAAACTTGGT
CTGACAGTTACCAATGCTTAATCAGTGAGGCACCTATCTCAGCGATCTGTCTATTTCGTTCATCCATAGT
TGCCTGACTCCCCGTCGTGTAGATAACTACGATACGGGAGGGCTTACCATCTGGCCCCAGTGCTGCAATG
ATACCGCGAGACCCACGCTCACCGGCTCCAGATTTATCAGCAATAAACCAGCCAGCCGGAAGGGCCGAGC
GCAGAAGTGGTCCTGCAACTTTATCCGCCTCCATCCAGTCTATTAATTGTTGCCGGGAAGCTAGAGTAAG
TAGTTCGCCAGTTAATAGTTTGCGCAACGTTGTTGCCATTGCTACAGGCATCGTGGTGTCACGCTCGTCG
TTTGGTATGGCTTCATTCAGCTCCGGTTCCCAACGATCAAGGCGAGTTACATGATCCCCCATGTTGTGCA
AAAAAGCGGTTAGCTCCTTCGGTCCTCCGATCGTTGTCAGAAGTAAGTTGGCCGCAGTGTTATCACTCAT
GGTTATGGCAGCACTGCATAATTCTCTTACTGTCATGCCATCCGTAAGATGCTTTTCTGTGACTGGTGAG
TACTCAACCAAGTCATTCTGAGAATAGTGTATGCGGCGACCGAGTTGCTCTTGCCCGGCGTCAATACGGG
ATAATACCGCGCCACATAGCAGAACTTTAAAAGTGCTCATCATTGGAAAACGTTCTTCGGGGCGAAAACT
CTCAAGGATCTTACCGCTGTTGAGATCCAGTTCGATGTAACCCACTCGTGCACCCAACTGATCTTCAGCA
TCTTTTACTTTCACCAGCGTTTCTGGGTGAGCAAAAACAGGAAGGCAAAATGCCGCAAAAAAGGGAATAA
GGGCGACACGGAAATGTTGAATACTCATACTCTTCCTTTTTCAATATTATTGAAGCATTTATCAGGGTTA
TTGTCTCATGAGCGGATACATATTTGAATGTATTTAGAAAAATAAACAAATAGGGGTTCCGCGCACATTT
CCCCGAAAAGTGCCACCTGACGTCGACGGATCGGGAGATCTCCCGATCCCCTATGGTGCACTCTCAGTAC
AATCTGCTCTGATGCCGCATAGTTAAGCCAGTATCTGCTCCCTGCTTGTGTGTTGGAGGTCGCTGAGTAG
TGCGCGAGCAAAATTTAAGCTACAACAAGGCAAGGCTTGACCGACAATTGCATGAAGAATCTGCTTAGGG
TTAGGCGTTTTGCGCTGCTTCGCGATGTACGGGCCAGATATACGCGTTGACATTGATTATTGACTAGTTA
TTAATAGTAATCAATTACGGGGTCATTAGTTCATAGCCCATATATGGAGTTCCGCGTTACATAACTTACG
GTAAATGGCCCGCCTGGCTGACCGCCCAACGACCCCCGCCCATTGACGTCAATAATGACGTATGTTCCCA
TAGTAACGCCAATAGGGACTTTCCATTGACGTCAATGGGTGGAGTATTTACGGTAAACTGCCCACTTGGC
AGTACATCAAGTGTATCATATGCCAAGTACGCCCCCTATTGACGTCAATGACGGTAAATGGCCCGCCTGG
CATTATGCCCAGTACATGACCTTATGGGACTTTCCTACTTGGCAGTACATCTACGTATTAGTCATCGCTA
TTACCATGGTGATGCGGTTTTGGCAGTACATCAATGGGCGTGGATAGCGGTTTGACTCACGGGGATTTCC
AAGTCTCCACCCCATTGACGTCAATGGGAGTTTGTTTTGGCACCAAAATCAACGGGACTTTCCAAAATGT
CGTAACAACTCCGCCCCATTGACGCAAATGGGCGGTAGGCGTGTACGGTGGGAGGTCTATATAAGCAGAG
CTCTCTGGCTAACTAGAGAACCCACTGCTTACTGGCTTATCGAAATTAATACGACTCACTATAGGGAGAC
CCAAGCTGGCTAGC
Features (pLannotate 1.2.2; 20 found; start..end, strand, type, name):
      7..1062    +  CDS            CXCR4: CXCR4_HUMAN - Experimental evidence at protein level: Swiss-Prot protein existence level 1. (Microbial infection) Acts as a coreceptor (CD4 being the primary receptor) for human immunodeficiency virus-1/HIV-1 X4 isolates and as a primary receptor for some HIV-2 isolates. Promotes Env- mediated fusion of the virus (PubMed:8849450, PubMed:8929542, PubMed:9427609, PubMed:10074122, PubMed:10756055). From Homo sapiens (Human).
   1112..1336    +  polyA_signal   bGH poly(A) signal: bovine growth hormone polyadenylation signal
   1340..1361    +  promoter       SV40 promoter (fragment): SV40 enhancer and early promoter
   1382..1810    +  rep_origin     f1 ori (sequence partly withheld): f1 bacteriophage origin of replication; arrow indicates direction of (+) strand synthesis
   1824..2153    +  promoter       SV40 promoter: SV40 enhancer and early promoter
   2220..3011    +  CDS            neo: KKA2_KLEPN - Also known as kan, nptII. Experimental evidence at protein level: Swiss-Prot protein existence level 1. Resistance to kanamycin, neomycin, paromomycin, ribostamycin, butirosin and gentamicin B. From Klebsiella pneumoniae.
   3035..3193    +  CDS            ble (fragment): BLE_KLEPN - Experimental evidence at protein level: Swiss-Prot protein existence level 1. Binding protein with a strong affinity to the bleomycin family of antibiotics. Binds to CL990; an antimitotic-antibiotic compound. From Klebsiella pneumoniae.
   3188..3309    +  polyA_signal   SV40 poly(A) signal: SV40 polyadenylation signal
   3382..3398    -  protein_bind   lac operator: The lac repressor binds to the lac operator to inhibit transcription in E. coli. This inhibition can be relieved by adding lactose or isopropyl-β-D-thiogalactopyranoside (IPTG). lac repressor encoded by lacI
   3406..3436    -  promoter       lac promoter: promoter for the E. coli lac operon
   3451..3472    -  protein_bind   CAP binding site: CAP binding activates transcription in the presence of cAMP. E. coli catabolite activator protein
   3485..3577    -  CDS            lacI (fragment): lac repressor; lacI; The lac repressor binds to the lac operator to inhibit transcription in E. coli. This inhibition can be relieved by adding lactose or isopropyl-β-D-thiogalactopyranoside (IPTG).
   3760..4348    -  rep_origin     ori: high-copy-number ColE1/pMB1/pBR322/pUC origin of replication
   4519..5379    -  CDS            AmpR: β-lactamase; bla; confers resistance to ampicillin, carbenicillin, and related antibiotics
   5380..5484    -  promoter       AmpR promoter: bla
   5543..5595    -  misc_feature   bom (fragment): basis of mobility region from pBR322
   5750..6129    +  enhancer       CMV enhancer: human cytomegalovirus immediate early enhancer
   6130..6333    +  promoter       CMV promoter: human cytomegalovirus (CMV) immediate early promoter
   6329..6362    +  LTR            5' LTR (truncated) (fragment): truncated 5' long terminal repeat (LTR) from HIV-1
   6378..6396    +  promoter       T7 promoter: promoter for bacteriophage T7 RNA polymerase
