[The description below was written by a language model from this plasmid's Addgene catalogue record and pLannotate feature annotations shown in this document.]
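Description:
pcDNA3-CXCR4 is a mammalian expression plasmid built on the Invitrogen pcDNA3.1(+) backbone that carries the full-length, wild-type human chemokine receptor CXCR4 (also called CD184) without any epitope tag. The roughly 1.07 kb insert was placed between the NheI and XhoI sites of the polylinker, both of which remain intact. It sits downstream of the human cytomegalovirus immediate-early enhancer and promoter and upstream of the bovine growth hormone polyadenylation signal, giving strong constitutive expression in transfected mammalian cells. A T7 promoter lies between the CMV promoter and the coding sequence, which permits in vitro transcription and serves as a sequencing primer site.

The plasmid is propagated in E. coli through a high-copy ColE1/pUC-type origin with ampicillin selection from the β-lactamase gene. An f1 origin is also present for single-stranded DNA production. For stable mammalian lines, a separate cassette places the neomycin phosphotransferase gene under the SV40 early promoter with an SV40 polyadenylation signal, conferring G418 resistance. The short annotations for ble, lacI, bom and an HIV-1 LTR are fragmentary matches, most likely backbone remnants or sequence similarity rather than functional parts. The depositor sequence and the repository's sequencing result show the same features in the same order, differing by only a few nucleotides in length and in their numbering start point.

The construct provides untagged CXCR4, a receptor that also acts as an HIV-1 coreceptor, at the cell surface. It was deposited with a study that mapped interaction sites on human chemokine receptors by deep mutational scanning, though the record does not state its specific role in that work.
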