Addgene plasmid #98942: pcDNA3-CXCR4
Purpose: Mammalian expression plasmid for untagged human CXCR4
Depositing lab: Erik Procko. Depositing organization: University of Illinois at Urbana-Champaign. Publication: Mapping Interaction Sites on Human Chemokine Receptors by Deep Mutational Scanning. Heredia JD, Park J, Brubaker RJ, Szymanski SK, Gill KS, Procko E. J Immunol. 2018 Apr 20. pii: jimmunol.1800343. doi: 10.4049/jimmunol.1800343. PubMed 29678950.
Backbone
  Vector backbone: pcDNA3.1(+)
  Backbone manufacturer: Invitrogen
  Backbone size w/o insert (bp): 5344
  Total vector size (bp): 6412
  Vector type: Mammalian Expression
  Selectable markers: Neomycin (select with G418)
Growth in bacteria
  Bacterial resistance: Ampicillin, 100 μg/mL
  Growth temperature: 37°C
  Growth strain: DH5alpha
  Copy number: High Copy
Gene/Insert
  Gene/Insert name: CXCR4 (alt name: CD184)
  Species: H. sapiens (human)
  Insert size (bp): 1068
  Mutation: Full-length, wildtype
  GenBank ID: NM_003467
  Entrez Gene: CXCR4 (a.k.a. CD184, D2S201E, FB22, HM89, HSY3RR, LAP-3, LAP3, LCR1, LESTR, NPY3R, NPYR, NPYRL, NPYY3R, WHIM, WHIMS, WHIMS1)
  Promoter: CMV
  Cloning method: Restriction Enzyme; 5′ cloning site NheI (not destroyed); 3′ cloning site XhoI (not destroyed)
  Sequencing primers: 5′ T7; 3′ BGH-rev
Terms and licenses: Academic/Nonprofit Terms; Industry Terms: Not Available to Industry
How to cite: pcDNA3-CXCR4 was a gift from Erik Procko (Addgene plasmid # 98942 ; http://n2t.net/addgene:98942 ; RRID:Addgene_98942)
